Addgene plasmid #223625: pHR-CD28(Y191F)
Purpose: Lentiviral expression of human CD28 (Y191F) in mammalian cells
Depositing lab: Enfu Hui. Depositing organization: University of California, San Diego (UCSD). Publication: cis-B7:CD28 interactions at invaginated synaptic membranes provide CD28 co-stimulation and promote CD8(+) T cell function and anti-tumor immunity. Zhao Y, Caron C, Chan YY, Lee CK, Xu X, Zhang J, Masubuchi T, Wu C, Bui JD, Hui E. Immunity. 2023 Jun 13;56(6):1187-1203.e12. doi: 10.1016/j.immuni.2023.04.005. Epub 2023 May 8. PubMed 37160118.
Backbone
  Vector backbone: pHR
  Vector type: Lentiviral ; Mammalian Expression
Growth in bacteria
  Bacterial resistance: Ampicillin, 100 μg/mL
  Growth temperature: 37°C
  Growth strain: NEB Stable
  Copy number: High Copy
Gene/Insert
  Gene/Insert name: CD28
  Species: H. sapiens (human)
  Mutation: Y191F
  Entrez Gene: CD28 (a.k.a. Tp44)
  Cloning method: Gibson Cloning
  Sequencing primers: 5′ ccaatcagcctgcttctcgcttc; 3′ ccagaggttgattatcgataagc
Terms and licenses: Academic/Nonprofit Terms; Industry Terms: Not Available to Industry
Depositor comments: Plasmid lab code: L1319
How to cite: pHR-CD28(Y191F) was a gift from Enfu Hui (Addgene plasmid # 223625 ; http://n2t.net/addgene:223625 ; RRID:Addgene_223625)
