[The description below was written by a language model from this plasmid's Addgene catalogue record and pLannotate feature annotations shown in this document.]
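Description:
pHR-CD28(Y191F) is a lentiviral transfer plasmid of about 9.6 kb, built on the pHR backbone, for expressing a point mutant of human CD28 in mammalian cells. It is propagated in E. coli through a high-copy ColE1/pUC-type origin and selected with ampicillin via the β-lactamase gene. The backbone outside the viral region also carries remnants of older vector ancestry: an SV40 early promoter followed by E. coli gpt fragments, SV40 small t intron and large T fragments and an SV40 polyadenylation signal, along with partial TcR, rop, bom and lacI sequences. The gpt sequence is annotated only as fragments, so the record does not support treating it as a working mammalian selection marker, and no dedicated drug-resistance or fluorescent reporter cassette is annotated within the provirus.

The packaged portion runs from a truncated HIV-1 5′ LTR through the Ψ packaging signal and a partial gag sequence, the Rev response element for Rev-dependent nuclear export of the genomic RNA, and the cPPT/CTS element that aids nuclear import and transduction. An internal spleen focus-forming virus (SFFV) LTR promoter drives the CD28 coding sequence, which has no annotated epitope tag or fusion partner, and a WPRE downstream enhances transcript stability and expression. The cassette ends in a ΔU3 self-inactivating 3′ LTR, so that after integration expression depends on the SFFV promoter alone. The Y191F substitution replaces a tyrosine with non-phosphorylatable phenylalanine; residue 191 lies in the cytoplasmic tail of CD28. The construct was deposited with a study of cis-B7:CD28 interactions and co-stimulation in CD8+ T cells. It is suited to producing virus, with packaging functions supplied in trans, to compare this mutant with other forms of the receptor.
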