Features (pLannotate 1.2.2; 33 found; start..end, strand, type, name):
     38..106     +  CDS            nef (fragment): NEF_HV1Z2 - Experimental evidence at protein level: Swiss-Prot protein existence level 1. Extracellular Nef protein targets CD4(+) T-lymphocytes for apoptosis by interacting with CXCR4 surface receptors. From Human immunodeficiency virus type 1 group M subtype D (isolate Z2/CDC-Z34) (HIV-1).
    108..341     +  LTR            3' LTR (ΔU3): self-inactivating 3' long terminal repeat (LTR) from HIV-1
    366..384     -  promoter       SP6 promoter: promoter for bacteriophage SP6 RNA polymerase
    612..891     +  CDS            TcR (fragment): tetracycline efflux protein; tet; confers resistance to tetracycline
    892..940     -  misc_feature   bom (fragment): basis of mobility region from pBR322
   1042..1077    -  CDS            rop (fragment): Rop protein, which maintains plasmids at low copy number; rop
   1172..1276    +  promoter       AmpR promoter: bla
   1277..2137    +  CDS            AmpR: β-lactamase; bla; confers resistance to ampicillin, carbenicillin, and related antibiotics
   2308..2896    +  rep_origin     ori: high-copy-number ColE1/pMB1/pBR322/pUC origin of replication
   3079..3135    +  CDS            lacI (fragment): lac repressor; lacI; The lac repressor binds to the lac operator to inhibit transcription in E. coli. This inhibition can be relieved by adding lactose or isopropyl-β-D-thiogalactopyranoside (IPTG).
   3142..3471    +  promoter       SV40 promoter: SV40 enhancer and early promoter
   3671..3790    +  CDS            gpt (fragment): XGPT_ECOLI - Also known as gpp, gxu. Experimental evidence at protein level: Swiss-Prot protein existence level 1. Purine salvage pathway enzyme that catalyzes the transfer of the ribosyl-5-phosphate group from 5-phospho-alpha-D-ribose 1- diphosphate (PRPP) to the N9 position of the 6-oxopurines guanine and xanthine to form the corresponding ribonucleotides GMP (guanosine 5'- monophosphate) and XMP (xanthosine 5'-monophosphate), with the release of PPi. To a lesser extent, also acts on hypoxanthine (PubMed:9100006, PubMed:3886014). Does not ribophosphorylate adenine (PubMed:3886014). From Esch
   3790..4125    +  CDS            gpt (fragment): XGPT_ECOLI - Also known as gpp, gxu. Experimental evidence at protein level: Swiss-Prot protein existence level 1. Purine salvage pathway enzyme that catalyzes the transfer of the ribosyl-5-phosphate group from 5-phospho-alpha-D-ribose 1- diphosphate (PRPP) to the N9 position of the 6-oxopurines guanine and xanthine to form the corresponding ribonucleotides GMP (guanosine 5'- monophosphate) and XMP (xanthosine 5'-monophosphate), with the release of PPi. To a lesser extent, also acts on hypoxanthine (PubMed:9100006, PubMed:3886014). Does not ribophosphorylate adenine (PubMed:3886014). From Esch
   4220..4525    +  CDS            frsA (fragment): FRSA_ECOLI - Also known as yafA. Experimental evidence at protein level: Swiss-Prot protein existence level 1. Catalyzes the hydrolysis of esters (PubMed:15808744). Displays esterase activity toward pNP-butyrate (PubMed:15808744). May stimulate mixed-acid fermentation by acting as a fermentation/respiration switch that down-regulates respiration and up- regulates fermentation rates (PubMed:15169777). From Escherichia coli (strain K12).
   4529..4603    +  CDS            small t antigen (fragment): SV40 (simian virus 40) small t antigen
   4605..4670    +  intron         small t intron: SV40 (simian virus 40) small t antigen intron
   4800..4820    +  CDS            SV40 NLS: nuclear localization signal of SV40 (simian virus 40) large T antigen
   5139..5222    +  CDS            large T antigen (fragment): large T antigen from SV40 (simian virus 40)
   5245..5379    +  polyA_signal   SV40 poly(A) signal: SV40 polyadenylation signal
   5546..5875    +  CDS            nef (fragment): NEF_HV1BR - Experimental evidence at protein level: Swiss-Prot protein existence level 1. Extracellular Nef protein targets CD4(+) T-lymphocytes for apoptosis by interacting with CXCR4 surface receptors (PubMed:14990729). From Human immunodeficiency virus type 1 group M subtype B (isolate BRU/LAI) (HIV-1).
   5923..6180    +  LTR            5' LTR (truncated): truncated 5' long terminal repeat (LTR) from HIV-1
   6227..6352    +  misc_feature   HIV-1 Ψ: packaging signal of human immunodeficiency virus type 1
   6336..6674    +  CDS            HIV-1 gag (fragment): gag protein from human immunodeficiency virus 1; gag
   6849..7082    +  misc_feature   RRE: The Rev response element (RRE) of HIV-1 allows for Rev-dependent mRNA export from the nucleus to the cytoplasm.
   7459..7559    +  CDS            Rev (fragment): human immunodeficiency virus 1 (HIV-1) Rev protein; rev; enhances nuclear export of unspliced and incompletely spliced viral mRNAs
   7596..7713    +  misc_feature   cPPT/CTS: central polypurine tract and central termination sequence of HIV-1
   7750..7782    -  misc_feature   MCS (fragment): pBluescript multiple cloning site
   7866..8273    +  promoter       SFFV promoter: spleen focus-forming virus long terminal repeat (LTR) promoter
   8304..8963    +  CDS            CD28: CD28_HUMAN - Experimental evidence at protein level: Swiss-Prot protein existence level 1. Involved in T-cell activation, the induction of cell proliferation and cytokine production and promotion of T-cell survival. Enhances the production of IL4 and IL10 in T-cells in conjunction with TCR/CD3 ligation and CD40L costimulation (PubMed:8617933). Isoform 3 enhances CD40L-mediated activation of NF-kappa-B and kinases MAPK8 and PAK2 in T-cells (PubMed:15067037). From Homo sapiens (Human).
   8978..9008    +  misc_feature   MCS (fragment): pUC18/19 multiple cloning site
   9009..9027    +  misc_feature   MCS (fragment): pBluescript multiple cloning site
   9027..9615    +  misc_feature   WPRE: woodchuck hepatitis virus posttranscriptional regulatory element
   9616..21      +  misc_feature   MCS (fragment) (across the origin): pBluescript multiple cloning site
>Addgene plasmid #223625 | pHR-CD28(Y191F) | addgene full sequence | sequence record 444085 | Addgene NGS Result
CGATACCGTCGACCTCGAGGGAATTAATTCGAGCTCGGTACCTTTAAGACCAATGACTTACAAGGCAGCT
GTAGATCTTAGCCACTTTTTAAAAGAAAAGGGGGGACTGGAAGGGCTAATTCACTCCCAACGAAGACAAG
ATCTGCTTTTTGCTTGTACTGGGTCTCTCTGGTTAGACCAGATCTGAGCCTGGGAGCTCTCTGGCTAACT
AGGGAACCCACTGCTTAAGCCTCAATAAAGCTTGCCTTGAGTGCTTCAAGTAGTGTGTGCCCGTCTGTTG
TGTGACTCTGGTAACTAGAGATCCCTCAGACCCTTTTAGTCAGTGTGGAAAATCTCTAGCAGCATCTAGA
ATTAATTCCGTGTATTCTATAGTGTCACCTAAATCGTATGTGTATGATACATAAGGTTATGTATTAATTG
TAGCCGCGTTCTAACGACAATATGTACAAGCCTAATTGTGTAGCATCTGGCTTACTGAAGCAGACCCTAT
CATCTCTCTCGTAAACTGCCGTCAGAGTCGGTTTGGTTGGACGAACCTTCTGAGTTTCTGGTAACGCCGT
CCCGCACCCGGAAATGGTCAGCGAACCAATCAGCAGGGTCATCGCTAGCCAGATCCTCTACGCCGGACGC
ATCGTGGCCGGCATCACCGGCGCCACAGGTGCGGTTGCTGGCGCCTATATCGCCGACATCACCGATGGGG
AAGATCGGGCTCGCCACTTCGGGCTCATGAGCGCTTGTTTCGGCGTGGGTATGGTGGCAGGCCCCGTGGC
CGGGGGACTGTTGGGCGCCATCTCCTTGCATGCACCATTCCTTGCGGCGGCGGTGCTCAACGGCCTCAAC
CTACTACTGGGCTGCTTCCTAATGCAGGAGTCGCATAAGGGAGAGCGTCGAATGGTGCACTCTCAGTACA
ATCTGCTCTGATGCCGCATAGTTAAGCCAGCCCCGACACCCGCCAACACCCGCTGACGCGCCCTGACGGG
CTTGTCTGCTCCCGGCATCCGCTTACAGACAAGCTGTGACCGTCTCCGGGAGCTGCATGTGTCAGAGGTT
TTCACCGTCATCACCGAAACGCGCGAGACGAAAGGGCCTCGTGATACGCCTATTTTTATAGGTTAATGTC
ATGATAATAATGGTTTCTTAGACGTCAGGTGGCACTTTTCGGGGAAATGTGCGCGGAACCCCTATTTGTT
TATTTTTCTAAATACATTCAAATATGTATCCGCTCATGAGACAATAACCCTGATAAATGCTTCAATAATA
TTGAAAAAGGAAGAGTATGAGTATTCAACATTTCCGTGTCGCCCTTATTCCCTTTTTTGCGGCATTTTGC
CTTCCTGTTTTTGCTCACCCAGAAACGCTGGTGAAAGTAAAAGATGCTGAAGATCAGTTGGGTGCACGAG
TGGGTTACATCGAACTGGATCTCAACAGCGGTAAGATCCTTGAGAGTTTTCGCCCCGAAGAACGTTTTCC
AATGATGAGCACTTTTAAAGTTCTGCTATGTGGCGCGGTATTATCCCGTATTGACGCCGGGCAAGAGCAA
CTCGGTCGCCGCATACACTATTCTCAGAATGACTTGGTTGAGTACTCACCAGTCACAGAAAAGCATCTTA
CGGATGGCATGACAGTAAGAGAATTATGCAGTGCTGCCATAACCATGAGTGATAACACTGCGGCCAACTT
ACTTCTGACAACGATCGGAGGACCGAAGGAGCTAACCGCTTTTTTGCACAACATGGGGGATCATGTAACT
CGCCTTGATCGTTGGGAACCGGAGCTGAATGAAGCCATACCAAACGACGAGCGTGACACCACGATGCCTG
TAGCAATGGCAACAACGTTGCGCAAACTATTAACTGGCGAACTACTTACTCTAGCTTCCCGGCAACAATT
AATAGACTGGATGGAGGCGGATAAAGTTGCAGGACCACTTCTGCGCTCGGCCCTTCCGGCTGGCTGGTTT
ATTGCTGATAAATCTGGAGCCGGTGAGCGTGGGTCTCGCGGTATCATTGCAGCACTGGGGCCAGATGGTA
AGCCCTCCCGTATCGTAGTTATCTACACGACGGGGAGTCAGGCAACTATGGATGAACGAAATAGACAGAT
CGCTGAGATAGGTGCCTCACTGATTAAGCATTGGTAACTGTCAGACCAAGTTTACTCATATATACTTTAG
ATTGATTTAAAACTTCATTTTTAATTTAAAAGGATCTAGGTGAAGATCCTTTTTGATAATCTCATGACCA
AAATCCCTTAACGTGAGTTTTCGTTCCACTGAGCGTCAGACCCCGTAGAAAAGATCAAAGGATCTTCTTG
AGATCCTTTTTTTCTGCGCGTAATCTGCTGCTTGCAAACAAAAAAACCACCGCTACCAGCGGTGGTTTGT
TTGCCGGATCAAGAGCTACCAACTCTTTTTCCGAAGGTAACTGGCTTCAGCAGAGCGCAGATACCAAATA
CTGTTCTTCTAGTGTAGCCGTAGTTAGGCCACCACTTCAAGAACTCTGTAGCACCGCCTACATACCTCGC
TCTGCTAATCCTGTTACCAGTGGCTGCTGCCAGTGGCGATAAGTCGTGTCTTACCGGGTTGGACTCAAGA
CGATAGTTACCGGATAAGGCGCAGCGGTCGGGCTGAACGGGGGGTTCGTGCACACAGCCCAGCTTGGAGC
GAACGACCTACACCGAACTGAGATACCTACAGCGTGAGCTATGAGAAAGCGCCACGCTTCCCGAAGGGAG
AAAGGCGGACAGGTATCCGGTAAGCGGCAGGGTCGGAACAGGAGAGCGCACGAGGGAGCTTCCAGGGGGA
AACGCCTGGTATCTTTATAGTCCTGTCGGGTTTCGCCACCTCTGACTTGAGCGTCGATTTTTGTGATGCT
CGTCAGGGGGGCGGAGCCTATGGAAAAACGCCAGCAACGCGGCCTTTTTACGGTTCCTGGCCTTTTGCTG
GCCTTTTGCTCACATGTTCTTTCCTGCGTTATCCCCTGATTCTGTGGATAACCGTATTACCGCCTTTGAG
TGAGCTGATACCGCTCGCCGCAGCCGAACGACCGAGCGCAGCGAGTCAGTGAGCGAGGAAGCGGAAGAGC
GCCCAATACGCAAACCGCCTCTCCCCGCGCGTTGGCCGATTCATTAATGCAGCTGTGGAATGTGTGTCAG
TTAGGGTGTGGAAAGTCCCCAGGCTCCCCAGCAGGCAGAAGTATGCAAAGCATGCATCTCAATTAGTCAG
CAACCAGGTGTGGAAAGTCCCCAGGCTCCCCAGCAGGCAGAAGTATGCAAAGCATGCATCTCAATTAGTC
AGCAACCATAGTCCCGCCCCTAACTCCGCCCATCCCGCCCCTAACTCCGCCCAGTTCCGCCCATTCTCCG
CCCCATGGCTGACTAATTTTTTTTATTTATGCAGAGGCCGAGGCCGCCTCGGCCTCTGAGCTATTCCAGA
AGTAGTGAGGAGGCTTTTTTGGAGGCCTAGGCTTTTGCAAAAAGCTTGGACACAAGACAGGCTTGCGAGA
TATGTTTGAGAATACCACTTTATCCCGCGTCAGGGAGAGGCAGTGCGTAAAAAGACGCGGACTCATGTGA
AATACTGGTTTTTAGTGCGCCAGATCTCTATAATCTCGCGCAACCTATTTTCCCCTCGAACACTTTTTAA
GCCGTAGATAAACAGGCTGGGACACTTCACATGAGCGAAAAATACATCGTCACCTGGGACATGTTGCAGA
TCCATGCACGTAAACTCGCAAGCCGACTGATGCCTTCTGAACAATGGAAAGGCATTATTGCCGTAAGCCG
TGGCGGTCTGTACCGGGTGCGTTACTGGCGCGTGAACTGGGTATTCGTCATGTCGATACCGTTTGTATTT
CCAGCTACGATCACGACAACCAGCGCGAGCTTAAAGTGCTGAAACGCGCAGAAGGCGATGGCGAAGGCTT
CATCGTTATTGATGACCTGGTGGATACCGGTGGTACTGCGGTTGCGATTCGTGAAATGTATCCAAAAGCG
CACTTTGTCACCATCTTCGCAAAACCGGCTGGTCGTCCGCTGGTTGATGACTATGTTGTTGATATCCCGC
AAGATACCTGGATTGAACAGCCGTGGGATATGGGCGTCGTATTCGTCCCGCCAATCTCCGGTCGCTAATC
TTTTCAACGCCTGGCACTGCCGGGCGTTGTTCTTTTTAACTTCAGGCGGGTTACAATAGTTTCCAGTAAG
TATTCTGGAGGCTGCATCCATGACACAGGCAAACCTGAGCGAAACCCTGTTCAAACCCCGCTTTAAACAT
CCTGAAACCTCGACGCTAGTCCGCCGCTTTAATCACGGCGCACAACCGCCTGTGCAGTCGGCCCTTGATG
GTAAAACCATCCCTCACTGGTATCGCATGATTAACCGTCTGATGTGGATCTGGCGCGGCATTGACCCACG
CGAAATCCTCGACGTCCAGGCACGTATTGTGATGAGCGATGCCGAACGTACCGACGATGATTTATACGAT
ACGGTGATTGGCTACCGTGGCGGCAACTGGATTTATGAGTGGGCCCCGGATCTTTGTGAAGGAACCTTAC
TTCTGTGGTGTGACATAATTGGACAAACTACCTACAGAGATTTAAAGCTCTAAGGTAAATATAAAATTTT
TAAGTGTATAATGTGTTAAACTACTGATTCTAATTGTTTGTGTATTTTAGATTCCAACCTATGGAACTGA
TGAATGGGAGCAGTGGTGGAATGCCTTTAATGAGGAAAACCTGTTTTGCTCAGAAGAAATGCCATCTAGT
GATGATGAGGCTACTGCTGACTCTCAACATTCTACTCCTCCAAAAAAGAAGAGAAAGGTAGAAGACCCCA
AGGACTTTCCTTCAGAATTGCTAAGTTTTTTGAGTCATGCTGTGTTTAGTAATAGAACTCTTGCTTGCTT
TGCTATTTACACCACAAAGGAAAAAGCTGCACTGCTATACAAGAAAATTATGGAAAAATATTCTGTAACC
TTTATAAGTAGGCATAACAGTTATAATCATAACATACTGTTTTTTCTTACTCCACACAGGCATAGAGTGT
CTGCTATTAATAACTATGCTCAAAAATTGTGTACCTTTAGCTTTTTAATTTGTAAAGGGGTTAATAAGGA
ATATTTGATGTATAGTGCCTTGACTAGAGATCATAATCAGCCATACCACATTTGTAGAGGTTTTACTTGC
TTTAAAAAACCTCCCACACCTCCCCCTGAACCTGAAACATAAAATGAATGCAATTGTTGTTGTTAACTTG
TTTATTGCAGCTTATAATGGTTACAAATAAAGCAATAGCATCACAAATTTCACAAATAAAGCATTTTTTT
CACTGCATTCTAGTTGTGGTTTGTCCAAACTCATCAATGTATCTTATCATGTCTGGATCAACTGGATAAC
TCAAGCTAACCAAAATCATCCCAAACTTCCCACCCCATACCCTATTACCACTGCCAATTACCTGTGGTTT
CATTTACTCTAAACCTGTGATTCCTCTGAATTATTTTCATTTTAAAGAAATTGTATTTGTTAAATATGTA
CTACAAACTTAGTAGTTGGAAGGGCTAATTCACTCCCAAAGAAGACAAGATATCCTTGATCTGTGGATCT
ACCACACACAAGGCTACTTCCCTGATTAGCAGAACTACACACCAGGGCCAGGGGTCAGATATCCACTGAC
CTTTGGATGGTGCTACAAGCTAGTACCAGTTGAGCCAGATAAGGTAGAAGAGGCCAATAAAGGAGAGAAC
ACCAGCTTGTTACACCCTGTGAGCCTGCATGGGATGGATGACCCGGAGAGAGAAGTGTTAGAGTGGAGGT
TTGACAGCCGCCTAGCATTTCATCACGTGGCCCGAGAGCTGCATCCGGAGTACTTCAAGAACTGCTGATA
TCGAGCTTGCTACAAGGGACTTTCCGCTGGGGACTTTCCAGGGAGGCGTGGCCTGGGCGGGACTGGGGAG
TGGCGAGCCCTCAGATCCTGCATATAAGCAGCTGCTTTTTGCCTGTACTGGGTCTCTCTGGTTAGACCAG
ATCTGAGCCTGGGAGCTCTCTGGCTAACTAGGGAACCCACTGCTTAAGCCTCAATAAAGCTTGCCTTGAG
TGCTTCAAGTAGTGTGTGCCCGTCTGTTGTGTGACTCTGGTAACTAGAGATCCCTCAGACCCTTTTAGTC
AGTGTGGAAAATCTCTAGCAGTGGCGCCCGAACAGGGACTTGAAAGCGAAAGGGAAACCAGAGGAGCTCT
CTCGACGCAGGACTCGGCTTGCTGAAGCGCGCACGGCAAGAGGCGAGGGGCGGCGACTGGTGAGTACGCC
AAAAATTTTGACTAGCGGAGGCTAGAAGGAGAGAGATGGGTGCGAGAGCGTCAGTATTAAGCGGGGGAGA
ATTAGATCGCGATGGGAAAAAATTCGGTTAAGGCCAGGGGGAAAGAAAAAATATAAATTAAAACATATAG
TATGGGCAAGCAGGGAGCTAGAACGATTCGCAGTTAATCCTGGCCTGTTAGAAACATCAGAAGGCTGTAG
ACAAATACTGGGACAGCTACAACCATCCCTTCAGACAGGATCAGAAGAACTTAGATCATTATATAATACA
GTAGCAACCCTCTATTGTGTGCATCAAAGGATAGAGATAAAAGACACCAAGGAAGCTTTAGACAAGATAG
AGGAAGAGCAAAACAAAAGTAAGACCACCGCACAGCAAGCGGCCGGCCGCTGATCTTCAGACCTGGAGGA
GGAGATATGAGGGACAATTGGAGAAGTGAATTATATAAATATAAAGTAGTAAAAATTGAACCATTAGGAG
TAGCACCCACCAAGGCAAAGAGAAGAGTGGTGCAGAGAGAAAAAAGAGCAGTGGGAATAGGAGCTTTGTT
CCTTGGGTTCTTGGGAGCAGCAGGAAGCACTATGGGCGCAGCGTCAATGACGCTGACGGTACAGGCCAGA
CAATTATTGTCTGGTATAGTGCAGCAGCAGAACAATTTGCTGAGGGCTATTGAGGCGCAACAGCATCTGT
TGCAACTCACAGTCTGGGGCATCAAGCAGCTCCAGGCAAGAATCCTGGCTGTGGAAAGATACCTAAAGGA
TCAACAGCTCCTGGGGATTTGGGGTTGCTCTGGAAAACTCATTTGCACCACTGCTGTGCCTTGGAATGCT
AGTTGGAGTAATAAATCTCTGGAACAGATTTGGAATCACACGACCTGGATGGAGTGGGACAGAGAAATTA
ACAATTACACAAGCTTAATACACTCCTTAATTGAAGAATCGCAAAACCAGCAAGAAAAGAATGAACAAGA
ATTATTGGAATTAGATAAATGGGCAAGTTTGTGGAATTGGTTTAACATAACAAATTGGCTGTGGTATATA
AAATTATTCATAATGATAGTAGGAGGCTTGGTAGGTTTAAGAATAGTTTTTGCTGTACTTTCTATAGTGA
ATAGAGTTAGGCAGGGATATTCACCATTATCGTTTCAGACCCACCTCCCAACCCCGAGGGGACCCGACAG
GCCCGAAGGAATAGAAGAAGAAGGTGGAGAGAGAGACAGAGACAGATCCATTCGATTAGTGAACGGATCT
CGACGGTATCGCCAAATGGCAGTATTCATCCACAATTTTAAAAGAAAAGGGGGGATTGGGGGGTACAGTG
CAGGGGAAAGAATAGTAGACATAATAGCAACAGACATACAAACTAAAGAATTACAAAAACAAATTACAAA
AATTCAAAATTTTCGGGTTTATTACAGGGACAGCAGAGATCCAGTTTGGATCGATAAGCTTGATATCGAA
TTCCTGCAGCCCCGATAAAATAAAAGATTTTATTTAGTCTCCAGAAAAAGGGGGGAATGAAAGACCCCAC
CTGTAGGTTTGGCAAGCTAGCTGCAGTAACGCCATTTTGCAAGGCATGGAAAAATACCAAACCAAGAATA
GAGAAGTTCAGATCAAGGGCGGGTACATGAAAATAGCTAACGTTGGGCCAAACAGGATATCTGCGGTGAG
CAGTTTCGGCCCCGGCCCGGGGCCAAGAACAGATGGTCACCGCAGTTTCGGCCCCGGCCCGAGGCCAAGA
ACAGATGGTCCCCAGATATGGCCCAACCCTCAGCAGTTTCTTAAGACCCATCAGATGTTTCCAGGCTCCC
CCAAGGACCTGAAATGACCCTGCGCCTTATTTGAATTAACCAATCAGCCTGCTTCTCGCTTCTGTTCGCG
CGCTTCTGCTTCCCGAGCTCTATAAAAGAGCTCACAACCCCTCACTCGGCGCGCCAGTCCTCCGACAGAC
TGAGTCGCCCGGGGGGGATCTGGAGCTCTCGAGAATTCTCACGATGCTCAGGCTGCTCTTGGCTCTCAAC
TTATTCCCTTCAATTCAAGTAACAGGAAACAAGATTTTGGTGAAGCAGTCGCCCATGCTTGTAGCGTACG
ACAATGCGGTCAACCTTAGCTGCAAGTATTCCTACAATCTCTTCTCAAGGGAGTTCCGGGCATCCCTTCA
CAAAGGACTGGATAGTGCTGTGGAAGTCTGTGTTGTATATGGGAATTACTCCCAGCAGCTTCAGGTTTAC
TCAAAAACGGGGTTCAACTGTGATGGGAAATTGGGCAATGAATCAGTGACATTCTACCTCCAGAATTTGT
ATGTTAACCAAACAGATATTTACTTCTGCAAAATTGAAGTTATGTATCCTCCTCCTTACCTAGACAATGA
GAAGAGCAATGGAACCATTATCCATGTGAAAGGGAAACACCTTTGTCCAAGTCCCCTATTTCCCGGACCT
TCTAAGCCCTTTTGGGTGCTGGTGGTGGTTGGTGGAGTCCTGGCTTGCTATAGCTTGCTAGTAACAGTGG
CCTTTATTATTTTCTGGGTGAGGAGTAAGAGGAGCAGGCTCCTGCACAGTGACTTCATGAACATGACTCC
CCGCCGCCCCGGGCCCACCCGCAAGCATTACCAGCCCTATGCCCCACCACGCGACTTCGCAGCCTATCGC
TCCTAAAGCGGCCGCGACTCTAGAGTCGACCTGCAGGCATGCAAGCTTGATATCAAGCTTATCGATAATC
AACCTCTGGATTACAAAATTTGTGAAAGATTGACTGGTATTCTTAACTATGTTGCTCCTTTTACGCTATG
TGGATACGCTGCTTTAATGCCTTTGTATCATGCTATTGCTTCCCGTATGGCTTTCATTTTCTCCTCCTTG
TATAAATCCTGGTTGCTGTCTCTTTATGAGGAGTTGTGGCCCGTTGTCAGGCAACGTGGCGTGGTGTGCA
CTGTGTTTGCTGACGCAACCCCCACTGGTTGGGGCATTGCCACCACCTGTCAGCTCCTTTCCGGGACTTT
CGCTTTCCCCCTCCCTATTGCCACGGCGGAACTCATCGCCGCCTGCCTTGCCCGCTGCTGGACAGGGGCT
CGGCTGTTGGGCACTGACAATTCCGTGGTGTTGTCGGGGAAATCATCGTCCTTTCCTTGGCTGCTCGCCT
GTGTTGCCACCTGGATTCTGCGCGGGACGTCCTTCTGCTACGTCCCTTCGGCCCTCAATCCAGCGGACCT
TCCTTCCCGCGGCCTGCTGCCGGCTCTGCGGCCTCTTCCGCGTCTTCGCCTTCGCCCTCAGACGAGTCGG
ATCTCCCTTTGGGCCGCCTCCCCGCAT
